>Addgene plasmid #115916 | pBS-f1(-)-ACTB-iTagRFP-T | addgene full sequence | sequence record 223594 | Addgene NGS Result
GCGGGCCTCTTCGCTATTACGCCAGCTGGCGAAAGGGGGATGTGCTGCAAGGCGATTAAGTTGGGTAACG
CCAGGGTTTTCCCAGTCACGACGTTGTAAAACGACGGCCAGTGAATTGTAATACGACTCACTATAGGGCG
AATTGGAGCTCCACCGCGGTGGCGGCCGCTCTAGAACTAGTGGATCCGGCGGCGCCCTATAAAACCCAGC
GGCGCGACGCGCCACCACCGCCGAGACCGCGTCCGCCCCGCGAGCACAGAGCCTCGCCTTTGCCGATCCG
CCGCCCGTCCACACCCGCCGCCAGGTAAGCCCGGCCAGCCGACCGGGGCAGGCGGCTCACGGCCCGGCCG
CAGGCGGCCGCGGCCCCTTCGCCCGTGCAGAGCCGCCGTCTGGGCCGCAGCGGGGGGCGCATGGGGGGGG
AACCGGACCGCCGTGGGGGGCGCGGGAGAAGCCCCTGGGCCTCCGGAGATGGGGGACACCCCACGCCAGT
TCGGAGGCGCGAGGCCGCGCTCGGGAGGCGCGCTCCGGGGGTGCCGCTCTCGGGGCGGGGGCAACCGGCG
GGGTCTTTGTCTGAGCCGGGCTCTTGCCAATGGGGATCGCAGGGTGGGCGCGGCGGAGCCCCCGCCAGGC
CCGGTGGGGGCTGGGGCGCCATTGCGCGTGCGCGCTGGTCCTTTGGGCGCTAACTGCGTGCGCGCTGGGA
ATTGGCGCTAATTGCGCGTGCGCGCTGGGACTCAAGGCGCTAACTGCGCGTGCGTTCTGGGGCCCGGGGT
GCCGCGGCCTGGGCTGGGGCGAAGGCGGGCTCGGCCGGAAGGGGTGGGGTCGCCGCGGCTCCCGGGCGCT
TGCGCGCACTTCCTGCCCGAGCCGCTGGCCGCCCGAGGGTGTGGCCGCTGCGTGCGCGCGCGCCGACCCG
GCGCTGTTTGAACCGGGCGGAGGCGGGGCTGGCGCCCGGTTGGGAGGGGGTTGGGGCCTGGCTTCCTGCC
GCGCGCCGCGGGGACGCCTCCGACCAGTGTTTGCCTTTTATGGTAATAACGCGGCCGGCCCGGCTTCCTT
TGTCCCCAATCTGGGCGCGCGCCGGCGCCCCCTGGCGGCCTAAGGACTCGGCGCGCCGGAAGTGGCCAGG
GCGGGGGCGACCTCGGCTCACAGCGCGCCCGGCTATTCTCGCAACTGACAATGGTGTCTAAGGGCGAAGA
GCTGATTAAGGAGAACATGCACATGAAGCTGTACATGGAGGGCACCGTGAACAACCACCACTTCAAGTGC
ACATCCGAGGGCGAAGGCAAGCCCTACGAGGGCACCCAGACCATGAGAATCAAGGTGGTCGAGGGCGGCC
CTCTCCCCTTCGCCTTCGACATCCTGGCTACCAGCTTCATGTACGGCAGCAGAACCTTCATCAACCACAC
CCAGGGCATCCCCGATTTCTTTAAGCAGTCCTTCCCTGAGGGCTTCACATGGGAGAGAGTCACCACATAC
GAAGACGGGGGCGTGCTGACCGCTACCCAGGACACCAGCCTCCAGGACGGCTGCCTCATCTACAACGTCA
AGATCAGAGGGGTGAACTTCCCATCCAACGGCCCTGTGATGCAGAAGAAAACACTCGGCTGGGAGGCCAA
CACCGAGATGCTGTACCCCGCTGACGGCGGCCTGGAAGGCAGAACCGACATGGCCCTGAAGCTCGTGGGC
GGGGGCCACCTGATCTGCAACTTCAAGACCACATACAGATCCAAGAAACCCGCTAAGAACCTCAAGATGC
CCGGCGTCTACTATGTGGACCACAGACTGGAAAGAATCAAGGAGGCCGACAAAGAGACCTACGTCGAGCA
GCACGAGGTGGCTGTGGCCAGATACTGCGACCTCCCTAGCAAACTGGGGCACAAACTTAATGGCATGGAC
GAGCTGTACAAGTCTAGAGCCGGCTCCGGTACCGATGATGATATCGCAGCGCTCGTCGTCGACAACGGCT
CCGGCATGTGCAAGGCCGGCTTCGCGGGCGACGATGCCCCCCGGGCCGTCTTCCCCTCCATCGTGGGGCG
CCCCAGGCACCAGGTAGGGGAGCTGGCTGGGTGGGGCAGCCCCGGGAGCGGGCGGGAGGCAAGGGCGCTT
TCTCTGCACAGGAGCCTCCCGGTTTCCGGGGTGGGGGCTGCGCCCGTGCTCAGGGCTTCTTGTCCTTTCC
TTCCCAGGGCGTGATGGTGGGCATGGGTCAGAAGGATTCCTATGTGGGCGACGAGGCCCAGAGCAAGAGA
GGCATCCTCACCCTGAAGTACCCCATCGAGCACGGCATCGTCACCAACTGGGACGACATGGAGAAAATCT
GGCACCACACCTTCTACAATGAGCTGCGTGTGGCTCCCGAGGAGCACCCCGTGCTGCTGACCGAGGCCCC
CCTGAACCCCAAGGCCAACCGCGAGAAGATGACCCAGGTGAGTGGCCCGCTACCTCTTCTGGTGGCCGCC
TCCCTCCTTCCTGGCCTCCCGGAGCTGCGCCCTTTCTCACTGGTTCTCTCTTCTGCCGTTTTCCGTAGGA
CTCTCTTCTCTGACCTGAGTCTCCTTTGGAACTCTGCAGGTTCTATTTGCTTTTTCCCAGATGAGCTCTT
TTTCTGGTGTTTGTCTCTCTGACTAGGTGTCTAAGACAGTGTTGTGGGTGTAGGTACTAACACTGGCTCG
TGTGACAAGGCCATGAGGCTGGTGTAAAGCGGCCTTGGAGTGTGTATTAAGTAGGCGCACAGTAGGTCTG
AACAGACTCCCCATCCCAAGACCCCAGCACACTTAGCCGTGTTCTTTGCACTTTCTGCATGTCCCCCGTC
TGGCCTGGCTGTCCCCAGTGGCTTCCCCAGTGTGACATGGTGTATCTCTGCCTTACAGATCATGTTTGAG
ACCTTCAACACCCCAGCCATGTACGTTGCTATCCAGGCTGTGCTATCCCTTTGAGGAAGATGAACTGAGA
TGTGTCAGGGTGACTTATTTCCATCATCGTCCTTAGGGGAGCTTGGGTAGGGGCAAGGCGTGTAGCTGGG
ACCTAGGTCCAGACCCCTGGCTCTGCCACTGAACGGCTCAGGTGCTTTGGGCAGTTACTCCCCGGCCTCA
CTTTGCACGTGTGCTTACCTAGTGGAGACAAAAGTACATACCTCGGTAGAGCGCGCACGCCTGTAACCCC
AGGTTAACTCTCTAACCTCGAGGGGGGGCCCGGTACCAGCTTTTGTTCCCTTTAGTGAGGGTTAATTTCG
AGCTTGGCGTAATCATGGTCATAGCTGTTTCCTGTGTGAAATTGTTATCCGCTCACAATTCCACACAACA
TACGAGCCGGAAGCATAAAGTGTAAAGCCTGGGGTGCCTAATGAGTGAGCTAACTCACATTAATTGCGTT
GCGCTCACTGCCCGCTTTCCAGTCGGGAAACCTGTCGTGCCAGCTGCATTAATGAATCGGCCAACGCGCG
GGGAGAGGCGGTTTGCGTATTGGGCGCTCTTCCGCTTCCTCGCTCACTGACTCGCTGCGCTCGGTCGTTC
GGCTGCGGCGAGCGGTATCAGCTCACTCAAAGGCGGTAATACGGTTATCCACAGAATCAGGGGATAACGC
AGGAAAGAACATGTGAGCAAAAGGCCAGCAAAAGGCCAGGAACCGTAAAAAGGCCGCGTTGCTGGCGTTT
TTCCATAGGCTCCGCCCCCCTGACGAGCATCACAAAAATCGACGCTCAAGTCAGAGGTGGCGAAACCCGA
CAGGACTATAAAGATACCAGGCGTTTCCCCCTGGAAGCTCCCTCGTGCGCTCTCCTGTTCCGACCCTGCC
GCTTACCGGATACCTGTCCGCCTTTCTCCCTTCGGGAAGCGTGGCGCTTTCTCATAGCTCACGCTGTAGG
TATCTCAGTTCGGTGTAGGTCGTTCGCTCCAAGCTGGGCTGTGTGCACGAACCCCCCGTTCAGCCCGACC
GCTGCGCCTTATCCGGTAACTATCGTCTTGAGTCCAACCCGGTAAGACACGACTTATCGCCACTGGCAGC
AGCCACTGGTAACAGGATTAGCAGAGCGAGGTATGTAGGCGGTGCTACAGAGTTCTTGAAGTGGTGGCCT
AACTACGGCTACACTAGAAGAACAGTATTTGGTATCTGCGCTCTGCTGAAGCCAGTTACCTTCGGAAAAA
GAGTTGGTAGCTCTTGATCCGGCAAACAAACCACCGCTGGTAGCGGTGGTTTTTTTGTTTGCAAGCAGCA
GATTACGCGCAGAAAAAAAGGATCTCAAGAAGATCCTTTGATCTTTTCTACGGGGTCTGACGCTCAGTGG
AACGAAAACTCACGTTAAGGGATTTTGGTCATGAGATTATCAAAAAGGATCTTCACCTAGATCCTTTTAA
ATTAAAAATGAAGTTTTAAATCAATCTAAAGTATATATGAGTAAACTTGGTCTGACAGTTACCAATGCTT
AATCAGTGAGGCACCTATCTCAGCGATCTGTCTATTTCGTTCATCCATAGTTGCCTGACTCCCCGTCGTG
TAGATAACTACGATACGGGAGGGCTTACCATCTGGCCCCAGTGCTGCAATGATACCGCGAGACCCACGCT
CACCGGCTCCAGATTTATCAGCAATAAACCAGCCAGCCGGAAGGGCCGAGCGCAGAAGTGGTCCTGCAAC
TTTATCCGCCTCCATCCAGTCTATTAATTGTTGCCGGGAAGCTAGAGTAAGTAGTTCGCCAGTTAATAGT
TTGCGCAACGTTGTTGCCATTGCTACAGGCATCGTGGTGTCACGCTCGTCGTTTGGTATGGCTTCATTCA
GCTCCGGTTCCCAACGATCAAGGCGAGTTACATGATCCCCCATGTTGTGCAAAAAAGCGGTTAGCTCCTT
CGGTCCTCCGATCGTTGTCAGAAGTAAGTTGGCCGCAGTGTTATCACTCATGGTTATGGCAGCACTGCAT
AATTCTCTTACTGTCATGCCATCCGTAAGATGCTTTTCTGTGACTGGTGAGTACTCAACCAAGTCATTCT
GAGAATAGTGTATGCGGCGACCGAGTTGCTCTTGCCCGGCGTCAATACGGGATAATACCGCGCCACATAG
CAGAACTTTAAAAGTGCTCATCATTGGAAAACGTTCTTCGGGGCGAAAACTCTCAAGGATCTTACCGCTG
TTGAGATCCAGTTCGATGTAACCCACTCGTGCACCCAACTGATCTTCAGCATCTTTTACTTTCACCAGCG
TTTCTGGGTGAGCAAAAACAGGAAGGCAAAATGCCGCAAAAAAGGGAATAAGGGCGACACGGAAATGTTG
AATACTCATACTCTTCCTTTTTCAATATTATTGAAGCATTTATCAGGGTTATTGTCTCATGAGCGGATAC
ATATTTGAATGTATTTAGAAAAATAAACAAATAGGGGTTCCGCGCACATTTCCCCGAAAAGTGCCACC
[125 nt withheld, positions 5389-5513]
C
[91 nt withheld, positions 5515-5605]
A
[49 nt withheld, positions 5607-5655]
CCTTTGACGTTGGAGTCCACGTTCTTT
[37 nt withheld, positions 5683-5719]
ACCCTATCTCGGTCTATTCTTTTGATTTATAAGGGATTTTGCCGATTTCGGCCTATTGGTTAAAAAATGA
GCTGATTTAACAAAAATTTAACGCGAATTTTAACAAAATATTAACGCTTACAATTTCCCATTCGCCATTC
AGGCTGCGCAACTGTTGGGAAGGGCGATCGGT
Features (pLannotate 1.2.2; 17 found; start..end, strand, type, name):
    119..137     +  promoter       T7 promoter: promoter for bacteriophage T7 RNA polymerase
    146..187     +  misc_feature   MCS (fragment): pBluescript multiple cloning site
   1171..1902    +  CDS            TagRFP-T: TagRFP-T is a basic (constitutively fluorescent) red fluorescent protein published in 2008, derived from Entacmaea quadricolor. It has low acid sensitivity.
   1924..2097    +  CDS            ACTB (fragment): ACTB_BOVIN - Experimental evidence at protein level: Swiss-Prot protein existence level 1. Actin is a highly conserved protein that polymerizes to produce filaments that form cross-linked networks in the cytoplasm of cells. Actin exists in both monomeric (G-actin) and polymeric (F-actin) forms, both forms playing key functions, such as cell motility and contraction. In addition to their role in the cytoplasmic cytoskeleton, G- and F-actin also localize in the nucleus, and regulate gene transcription and motility and repair of damaged DNA. From Bos taurus (Bovine).
   2259..2393    +  CDS            ACT1_PSEMZ: Experimental evidence at protein level: Swiss-Prot protein existence level 1. Actins are highly conserved proteins that are involved in various types of cell motility and are ubiquitously expressed in all eukaryotic cells. Essential component of cell cytoskeleton; plays an important role in cytoplasmic streaming, cell shape determination, cell division, organelle movement and extension growth (By similarity). From Pseudotsuga menziesii (Douglas-fir) (Abies menziesii).
   2856..2921    +  CDS            ACT_SPOLI (fragment): Experimental evidence at transcript level: Swiss-Prot protein existence level 2. Actins are highly conserved proteins that are involved in various types of cell motility and are ubiquitously expressed in all eukaryotic cells. From Spodoptera littoralis (Egyptian cotton leafworm).
   3165..3187    +  misc_feature   MCS (fragment): pBluescript multiple cloning site
   3199..3217    -  promoter       T3 promoter: promoter for bacteriophage T3 RNA polymerase
   3262..3278    -  protein_bind   lac operator: The lac repressor binds to the lac operator to inhibit transcription in E. coli. This inhibition can be relieved by adding lactose or isopropyl-β-D-thiogalactopyranoside (IPTG). lac repressor encoded by lacI
   3286..3316    -  promoter       lac promoter: promoter for the E. coli lac operon
   3331..3352    -  protein_bind   CAP binding site: CAP binding activates transcription in the presence of cAMP. E. coli catabolite activator protein
   3365..3457    -  CDS            lacI (fragment): lac repressor; lacI; The lac repressor binds to the lac operator to inhibit transcription in E. coli. This inhibition can be relieved by adding lactose or isopropyl-β-D-thiogalactopyranoside (IPTG).
   3640..4228    -  rep_origin     ori: high-copy-number ColE1/pMB1/pBR322/pUC origin of replication
   4399..5259    -  CDS            AmpR: β-lactamase; bla; confers resistance to ampicillin, carbenicillin, and related antibiotics
   5260..5364    -  promoter       AmpR promoter: bla
   5390..5818    +  rep_origin     f1 ori (sequence partly withheld): f1 bacteriophage origin of replication; arrow indicates direction of (+) strand synthesis
   5850..116     -  CDS            lacZα (fragment) (across the origin): LacZα fragment of β-galactosidase; lacZ fragment
