[The description below was written by a language model from this plasmid's Addgene catalogue record and pLannotate feature annotations shown in this document.]
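Description:
pBS-f1(-)-ACTB-iTagRFP-T is a pBluescript-based phagemid of about 5.9 kb that serves as a homology-directed repair donor template for inserting the red fluorescent protein TagRFP-T at the human ACTB (beta-actin) locus. It is maintained in E. coli through a high-copy ColE1/pUC-type origin and selected with ampicillin via the AmpR (beta-lactamase) cassette. It also carries an f1 bacteriophage origin, which the depositor notes has been reversed in orientation relative to the parent backbone. Because the f1 origin sets which strand is packaged as single-stranded DNA when helper phage functions are supplied, flipping it changes which strand of the donor can be recovered. This fits the associated work on circular single-stranded DNA donors for genome editing.

The roughly 2.7 kb insert was assembled by Gibson cloning into the pBluescript multiple cloning site, between the T7 and T3 promoters and the remnants of the lacZα/lac promoter region. It was modelled on an existing ACTB-mEGFP tagging donor. The feature table places the TagRFP-T coding sequence about 1 kb in from the upstream cloning-site fragment, followed closely by several actin-matching coding fragments separated by unannotated gaps. These fragments are labelled with bovine, plant and insect actin names only because actin is so highly conserved; they are most plausibly human ACTB exons within the downstream homology arm, consistent with the human species recorded for the insert. This layout suggests tagging at the amino-terminal end of beta-actin. No mammalian promoter is annotated, so expression of the fusion would depend on correct integration at the endogenous locus. The nuclease and guide RNA needed to cut the target site are not part of this plasmid.
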