Addgene plasmid #115916: pBS-f1(-)-ACTB-iTagRFP-T
Purpose: donor to insert iTagRFP-T at the ACTB locus in human cells
Depositing lab: Erik Sontheimer. Depositing organization: University of Massachusetts, Worcester. Publication: Efficient Homology-Directed Repair with Circular Single-Stranded DNA Donors. Iyer S, Mir A, Vega-Badillo J, Roscoe BP, Ibraheim R, Zhu LJ, Lee J, Liu P, Luk K, Mintzer E, Guo D, Soares de Brito J, Emerson CP Jr, Zamore PD, Sontheimer EJ, Wolfe SA. CRISPR J. 2022 Oct;5(5):685-701. doi: 10.1089/crispr.2022.0058. Epub 2022 Sep 7. PubMed 36070530.
Backbone
  Vector backbone: pBluescript
  Backbone size w/o insert (bp): 2960
  Total vector size (bp): 5870
  Modifications to backbone: added homology arms and a fluorescent protein. F1 orientation is reversed
  Vector type: donor template
Growth in bacteria
  Bacterial resistance: Ampicillin, 100 μg/mL
  Growth temperature: 37°C
  Growth strain: DH5alpha
  Copy number: High Copy
Gene/Insert
  Gene/Insert name: ACTB-TagRFP-T
  Species: H. sapiens (human)
  Insert size (bp): 2700
  Tag / fusion protein: TagRFP-T
  Cloning method: Gibson Cloning
  Sequencing primers: 5′ M13F; 3′ M13R
Resource information
  A portion of this plasmid was derived from a plasmid made by: Insert is based on Addgene plasmid: AICSDP-15:ACTB-mEGFP (Plasmid #87425).
Terms and licenses: Academic/Nonprofit Terms; Industry Terms: Not Available to Industry
Depositor comments: TagRFP-T was inserted. F1 orientation is reversed. Please visit https://www.biorxiv.org/content/10.1101/864199v1 for bioRxiv preprint.
How to cite: pBS-f1(-)-ACTB-iTagRFP-T was a gift from Erik Sontheimer (Addgene plasmid # 115916 ; http://n2t.net/addgene:115916 ; RRID:Addgene_115916)
